>Addgene plasmid #142148 | TFORF0146 | addgene full sequence | sequence record 397691 | Addgene NGS Result
TTAATGTAGTCTTATGCAATACTCTTGTAGTCTTGCAACATGGTAACGATGAGTTAGCAACATGCCTTAC
AAGGAGAGAAAAAGCACCGTGCATGCCGATTGGTGGAAGTAAGGTGGTACGATCGTGCCTTATTAGGAAG
GCAACAGACGGGTCTGACATGGATTGGACGAACCACTGAATTGCCGCATTGCAGAGATATTGTATTTAAG
TGCCTAGCTCGATACATAAACGGGTCTCTCTGGTTAGACCAGATCTGAGCCTGGGAGCTCTCTGGCTAAC
TAGGGAACCCACTGCTTAAGCCTCAATAAAGCTTGCCTTGAGTGCTTCAAGTAGTGTGTGCCCGTCTGTT
GTGTGACTCTGGTAACTAGAGATCCCTCAGACCCTTTTAGTCAGTGTGGAAAATCTCTAGCAGTGGCGCC
CGAACAGGGACTTGAAAGCGAAAGGGAAACCAGAGGAGCTCTCTCGACGCAGGACTCGGCTTGCTGAAGC
GCGCACGGCAAGAGGCGAGGGGCGGCGACTGGTGAGTACGCCAAAAATTTTGACTAGCGGAGGCTAGAAG
GAGAGAGATGGGTGCGAGAGCGTCAGTATTAAGCGGGGGAGAATTAGATCGCGATGGGAAAAAATTCGGT
TAAGGCCAGGGGGAAAGAAAAAATATAAATTAAAACATATAGTATGGGCAAGCAGGGAGCTAGAACGATT
CGCAGTTAATCCTGGCCTGTTAGAAACATCAGAAGGCTGTAGACAAATACTGGGACAGCTACAACCATCC
CTTCAGACAGGATCAGAAGAACTTAGATCATTATATAATACAGTAGCAACCCTCTATTGTGTGCATCAAA
GGATAGAGATAAAAGACACCAAGGAAGCTTTAGACAAGATAGAGGAAGAGCAAAACAAAAGTAAGACCAC
CGCACAGCAAGCGGCCGCTGATCTTCAGACCTGGAGGAGGAGATATGAGGGACAATTGGAGAAGTGAATT
ATATAAATATAAAGTAGTAAAAATTGAACCATTAGGAGTAGCACCCACCAAGGCAAAGAGAAGAGTGGTG
CAGAGAGAAAAAAGAGCAGTGGGAATAGGAGCTTTGTTCCTTGGGTTCTTGGGAGCAGCAGGAAGCACTA
TGGGCGCAGCGTCAATGACGCTGACGGTACAGGCCAGACAATTATTGTCTGGTATAGTGCAGCAGCAGAA
CAATTTGCTGAGGGCTATTGAGGCGCAACAGCATCTGTTGCAACTCACAGTCTGGGGCATCAAGCAGCTC
CAGGCAAGAATCCTGGCTGTGGAAAGATACCTAAAGGATCAACAGCTCCTGGGGATTTGGGGTTGCTCTG
GAAAACTCATTTGCACCACTGCTGTGCCTTGGAATGCTAGTTGGAGTAATAAATCTCTGGAACAGATTTG
GAATCACACGACCTGGATGGAGTGGGACAGAGAAATTAACAATTACACAAGCTTAATACACTCCTTAATT
GAAGAATCGCAAAACCAGCAAGAAAAGAATGAACAAGAATTATTGGAATTAGATAAATGGGCAAGTTTGT
GGAATTGGTTTAACATAACAAATTGGCTGTGGTATATAAAATTATTCATAATGATAGTAGGAGGCTTGGT
AGGTTTAAGAATAGTTTTTGCTGTACTTTCTATAGTGAATAGAGTTAGGCAGGGATATTCACCATTATCG
TTTCAGACCCACCTCCCAACCCCGAGGGGACCCATGCATTGCATCTCAATTAGTCAGCAACCAGGTGTGG
AAAGTCCCCAGGCTCCCCAGCAGGCAGAAGTATGCAAAGCATGCGTCTCAATTAGTCAGCAACCATAGTC
CCGCCCCTAACTCCGCCCATCCCGCCCCTAACTCCGCCCAGTTCCGCCCATTCTCCGCCCCATGGCTGAC
TAATTTTTTTTATTTATGCAGAGGCCGAGGCCGCCTCGGCCTCTGAGCTATTCCAGAAGTAGTGAGGAGG
CTTTTTTGGAGGCCTAGGCTTTTGCAAAAAGCTTTCTAGAGGTACCACCGGAGCTTACCATGACCGAGTA
CAAGCCCACGGTGCGCCTCGCCACCCGCGACGACGTCCCCAGGGCCGTACGCACCCTCGCCGCCGCGTTC
GCCGACTACCCCGCCACGCGCCACACCGTCGATCCGGACCGCCACATCGAGCGGGTCACCGAGCTGCAAG
AACTCTTCCTCACGCGCGTCGGGCTCGACATCGGCAAGGTGTGGGTCGCGGACGACGGCGCCGCCGTGGC
GGTCTGGACCACGCCGGAGAGCGTCGAAGCGGGGGCGGTGTTCGCCGAGATCGGCCCGCGCATGGCCGAG
TTGAGCGGTTCCCGGCTGGCCGCGCAGCAACAGATGGAAGGCCTCCTGGCGCCGCACCGGCCCAAGGAGC
CCGCGTGGTTCCTGGCCACCGTCGGCGTCTCGCCCGACCACCAGGGCAAGGGTCTGGGCAGCGCCGTCGT
GCTCCCCGGAGTGGAGGCGGCCGAGCGCGCCGGGGTGCCCGCCTTCCTGGAGACCTCCGCGCCCCGCAAC
CTCCCCTTCTACGAGCGGCTCGGCTTCACCGTCACCGCCGACGTCGAGGTGCCCGAAGGACCGCGCACCT
GGTGCATGACCCGCAAGCCCGGTGCCAGTTAACGAATTCTAGATCTTGAGACAAATGGCAGTATTCATCC
ACAATTTTAAAAGAAAAGGGGGGATTGGGGGGTACAGTGCAGGGGAAAGAATAGTAGACATAATAGCAAC
AGACATACAAACTAAAGAATTACAAAAACAAATTACAAAAATTCAAAATTTTCGGGTTTATTACAGGGAC
AGCAGAGATCCACTTTGGCGCCGGCTCGAGGCCTGCAGGTGCAAAGATGGATAAAGTTTTAAACAGAGAG
GAATCTTTGCAGCTAATGGACCTTCTAGGTCTTGAAAGGAGTGGGAATTGGCTCCGGTGCCCGTCAGTGG
GCAGAGCGCACATCGCCCACAGTCCCCGAGAAGTTGGGGGGAGGGGTCGGCAATTGAACCGGTGCCTAGA
GAAGGTGGCGCGGGGTAAACTGGGAAAGTGATGTCGTGTACTGGCTCCGCCTTTTTCCCGAGGGTGGGGG
AGAACCGTATATAAGTGCAGTAGTCGCCGTGAACGTTCTTTTTCGCAACGGGTTTGCCGCCAGAACACAG
GTAAGTGCCGTGTGTGGTTCCCGCGGGCCTGGCCTCTTTACGGGTTATGGCCCTTGCGTGCCTTGAATTA
CTTCCACCTGGCTGCAGTACGTGATTCTTGATCCCGAGCTTCGGGTTGGAAGTGGGTGGGAGAGTTCGAG
GCCTTGCGCTTAAGGAGCCCCTTCGCCTCGTGCTTGAGTTGAGGCCTGGCCTGGGCGCTGGGGCCGCCGC
GTGCGAATCTGGTGGCACCTTCGCGCCTGTCTCGCTGCTTTCGATAAGTCTCTAGCCATTTAAAATTTTT
GATGACCTGCTGCGACGCTTTTTTTCTGGCAAGATAGTCTTGTAAATGCGGGCCAAGATCTGCACACTGG
TATTTCGGTTTTTGGGGCCGCGGGCGGCGACGGGGCCCGTGCGTCCCAGCGCACATGTTCGGCGAGGCGG
GGCCTGCGAGCGCGGCCACCGAGAATCGGACGGGGGTAGTCTCAAGCTGGCCGGCCTGCTCTGGTGCCTG
GCCTCGCGCCGCCGTGTATCGCCCCGCCCTGGGCGGCAAGGCTGGCCCGGTCGGCACCAGTTGCGTGAGC
GGAAAGATGGCCGCTTCCCGGCCCTGCTGCAGGGAGCTCAAAATGGAGGACGCGGCGCTCGGGAGAGCGG
GCGGGTGAGTCACCCACACAAAGGAAAAGGGCCTTTCCGTCCTCAGCCGTCGCTTCATGTGACTCCACGG
AGTACCGGGCGCCGTCCAGGCACCTCGATTAGTTCTCGAGCTTTTGGAGTACGTCGTCTTTAGGTTGGGG
GGAGGGGTTTTATGCGATGGAGTTTCCCCACACTGAGTGGGTGGAGACTGAAGTTAGGCCAGCTTGGCAC
TTGATGTAATTCTCCTTGGAATTTGCCCTTTTTGAGTTTGGATCTTGGTTCATTCTCAAGCCTCAGACAG
TGGTTCAAAGTTTTTTTCTTCCATTTCAGGTGTCGTGAGGCTAGCACCGCCACCATGGTGCAGTCCTGCT
CCGCCTACGGCTGCAAGAACCGCTACGACAAGGACAAGCCCGTTTCTTTCCACAAAAAGAAGATCTTCTG
GAGCCACAGGAACAGCTTCCCCCACCTCCTTTACCGCCTCCTGTTTCCCAGGTTGATGCTGCTATTGGAT
TACTAGTAATGAACTAGTCCGTAACTTGAAAGTATTTCGATTTCTTGGCTTTATATATCTTGTGGAAAGG
ACGATAAGTGCACATCCACTTATGTTTAACGCGTTAAGTCGACAATCAACCTCTGGATTACAAAATTTGT
GAAAGATTGACTGGTATTCTTAACTATGTTGCTCCTTTTACGCTATGTGGATACGCTGCTTTAATGCCTT
TGTATCATGCTATTGCTTCCCGTATGGCTTTCATTTTCTCCTCCTTGTATAAATCCTGGTTGCTGTCTCT
TTATGAGGAGTTGTGGCCCGTTGTCAGGCAACGTGGCGTGGTGTGCACTGTGTTTGCTGACGCAACCCCC
ACTGGTTGGGGCATTGCCACCACCTGTCAGCTCCTTTCCGGGACTTTCGCTTTCCCCCTCCCTATTGCCA
CGGCGGAACTCATCGCCGCCTGCCTTGCCCGCTGCTGGACAGGGGCTCGGCTGTTGGGCACTGACAATTC
CGTGGTGTTGTCGGGGAAATCATCGTCCTTTCCTTGGCTGCTCGCCTGTGTTGCCACCTGGATTCTGCGC
GGGACGTCCTTCTGCTACGTCCCTTCGGCCCTCAATCCAGCGGACCTTCCTTCCCGCGGCCTGCTGCCGG
CTCTGCGGCCTCTTCCGCGTCTTCGCCTTCGCCCTCAGACGAGTCGGATCTCCCTTTGGGCCGCCTCCCC
GCGTCGACTTTAAGACCAATGACTTACAAGGCAGCTGTAGATCTTAGCCACTTTTTAAAAGAAAAGGGGG
GACTGGAAGGGCTAATTCACTCCCAACGAAGACAAGATCTGCTTTTTGCTTGTACTGGGTCTCTCTGGTT
AGACCAGATCTGAGCCTGGGAGCTCTCTGGCTAACTAGGGAACCCACTGCTTAAGCCTCAATAAAGCTTG
CCTTGAGTGCTTCAAGTAGTGTGTGCCCGTCTGTTGTGTGACTCTGGTAACTAGAGATCCCTCAGACCCT
TTTAGTCAGTGTGGAAAATCTCTAGCAGTACGTATAGTAGTTCATGTCATCTTATTATTCAGTATTTATA
ACTTGCAAAGAAATGAATATCAGAGAGTGAGAGGAACTTGTTTATTGCAGCTTATAATGGTTACAAATAA
AGCAATAGCATCACAAATTTCACAAATAAAGCATTTTTTTCACTGCATTCTAGTTGTGGTTTGTCCAAAC
TCATCAATGTATCTTATCATGTCTGGCTCTAGCTATCCCGCCCCTAACTCCGCCCATCCCGCCCCTAACT
CCGCCCAGTTCCGCCCATTCTCCGCCCCATGGCTGACTAATTTTTTTTATTTATGCAGAGGCCGAGGCCG
CCTCGGCCTCTGAGCTATTCCAGAAGTAGTGAGGAGGCTTTTTTGGAGGCCTAGGGACGTACCCAATTCG
CCCTATAGTGAGTCGTATTACGCGCGCTCACTGGCCGTCGTTTTACAACGTCGTGACTGGGAAAACCCTG
GCGTTACCCAACTTAATCGCCTTGCAGCACATCCCCCTTTCGCCAGCTGGCGTAATAGCGAAGAGGCCCG
CACCGATCGCCCTTCCCAACAGTTGCGCAGCCTGAATGGCGAATGGG
[124 nt withheld, positions 5858-5981]
C
[91 nt withheld, positions 5983-6073]
A
[49 nt withheld, positions 6075-6123]
CCTTTGACGTTGGAGTCCACGTTCTTT
[37 nt withheld, positions 6151-6187]
ACCCTATCTCGGTCTATTCTTTTGATTTATAAGGGATTTTGCCGATTTCGGCCTATTGGTTAAAAAATGA
GCTGATTTAACAAAAATTTAACGCGAATTTTAACAAAATATTAACGCTTACAATTTAGGTGGCACTTTTC
GGGGAAATGTGCGCGGAACCCCTATTTGTTTATTTTTCTAAATACATTCAAATATGTATCCGCTCATGAG
ACAATAACCCTGATAAATGCTTCAATAATATTGAAAAAGGAAGAGTATGAGTATTCAACATTTCCGTGTC
GCCCTTATTCCCTTTTTTGCGGCATTTTGCCTTCCTGTTTTTGCTCACCCAGAAACGCTGGTGAAAGTAA
AAGATGCTGAAGATCAGTTGGGTGCACGAGTGGGTTACATCGAACTGGATCTCAACAGCGGTAAGATCCT
TGAGAGTTTTCGCCCCGAAGAACGTTTTCCAATGATGAGCACTTTTAAAGTTCTGCTATGTGGCGCGGTA
TTATCCCGTATTGACGCCGGGCAAGAGCAACTCGGTCGCCGCATACACTATTCTCAGAATGACTTGGTTG
AGTACTCACCAGTCACAGAAAAGCATCTTACGGATGGCATGACAGTAAGAGAATTATGCAGTGCTGCCAT
AACCATGAGTGATAACACTGCGGCCAACTTACTTCTGACAACGATCGGAGGACCGAAGGAGCTAACCGCT
TTTTTGCACAACATGGGGGATCATGTAACTCGCCTTGATCGTTGGGAACCGGAGCTGAATGAAGCCATAC
CAAACGACGAGCGTGACACCACGATGCCTGTAGCAATGGCAACAACGTTGCGCAAACTATTAACTGGCGA
ACTACTTACTCTAGCTTCCCGGCAACAATTAATAGACTGGATGGAGGCGGATAAAGTTGCAGGACCACTT
CTGCGCTCGGCCCTTCCGGCTGGCTGGTTTATTGCTGATAAATCTGGAGCCGGTGAGCGTGGGTCTCGCG
GTATCATTGCAGCACTGGGGCCAGATGGTAAGCCCTCCCGTATCGTAGTTATCTACACGACGGGGAGTCA
GGCAACTATGGATGAACGAAATAGACAGATCGCTGAGATAGGTGCCTCACTGATTAAGCATTGGTAACTG
TCAGACCAAGTTTACTCATATATACTTTAGATTGATTTAAAACTTCATTTTTAATTTAAAAGGATCTAGG
TGAAGATCCTTTTTGATAATCTCATGACCAAAATCCCTTAACGTGAGTTTTCGTTCCACTGAGCGTCAGA
CCCCGTAGAAAAGATCAAAGGATCTTCTTGAGATCCTTTTTTTCTGCGCGTAATCTGCTGCTTGCAAACA
AAAAAACCACCGCTACCAGCGGTGGTTTGTTTGCCGGATCAAGAGCTACCAACTCTTTTTCCGAAGGTAA
CTGGCTTCAGCAGAGCGCAGATACCAAATACTGTTCTTCTAGTGTAGCCGTAGTTAGGCCACCACTTCAA
GAACTCTGTAGCACCGCCTACATACCTCGCTCTGCTAATCCTGTTACCAGTGGCTGCTGCCAGTGGCGAT
AAGTCGTGTCTTACCGGGTTGGACTCAAGACGATAGTTACCGGATAAGGCGCAGCGGTCGGGCTGAACGG
GGGGTTCGTGCACACAGCCCAGCTTGGAGCGAACGACCTACACCGAACTGAGATACCTACAGCGTGAGCT
ATGAGAAAGCGCCACGCTTCCCGAAGGGAGAAAGGCGGACAGGTATCCGGTAAGCGGCAGGGTCGGAACA
GGAGAGCGCACGAGGGAGCTTCCAGGGGGAAACGCCTGGTATCTTTATAGTCCTGTCGGGTTTCGCCACC
TCTGACTTGAGCGTCGATTTTTGTGATGCTCGTCAGGGGGGCGGAGCCTATGGAAAAACGCCAGCAACGC
GGCCTTTTTACGGTTCCTGGCCTTTTGCTGGCCTTTTGCTCACATGTTCTTTCCTGCGTTATCCCCTGAT
TCTGTGGATAACCGTATTACCGCCTTTGAGTGAGCTGATACCGCTCGCCGCAGCCGAACGACCGAGCGCA
GCGAGTCAGTGAGCGAGGAAGCGGAAGAGCGCCCAATACGCAAACCGCCTCTCCCCGCGCGTTGGCCGAT
TCATTAATGCAGCTGGCACGACAGGTTTCCCGACTGGAAAGCGGGCAGTGAGCGCAACGCAATTAATGTG
AGTTAGCTCACTCATTAGGCACCCCAGGCTTTACACTTTATGCTTCCGGCTCGTATGTTGTGTGGAATTG
TGAGCGGATAACAATTTCACACAGGAAACAGCTATGACCATGATTACGCCAAGCGCGCAATTAACCCTCA
CTAAAGGGAACAAAAGCTGGAGCTGCAAGC
Features (pLannotate 1.2.2; 32 found; start..end, strand, type, name):
      5..231     +  promoter       RSV promoter: Rous sarcoma virus enhancer/promoter
    232..412     +  LTR            5' LTR (truncated): truncated 5' long terminal repeat (LTR) from HIV-1
    459..584     +  misc_feature   HIV-1 Ψ: packaging signal of human immunodeficiency virus type 1
    568..931     +  CDS            HIV-1 gag (fragment): gag protein from human immunodeficiency virus 1; gag
   1077..1310    +  misc_feature   RRE: The Rev response element (RRE) of HIV-1 allows for Rev-dependent mRNA export from the nucleus to the cytoplasm.
   1687..1713    +  CDS            Rev (fragment): human immunodeficiency virus 1 (HIV-1) Rev protein; rev; enhances nuclear export of unspliced and incompletely spliced viral mRNAs
   1720..1743    +  promoter       SV40 promoter (fragment): SV40 early promoter
   1744..1815    +  promoter       SV40 promoter (fragment): SV40 enhancer and early promoter
   1839..1974    +  rep_origin     SV40 ori: SV40 origin of replication
   2020..2616    +  CDS            PuroR (fragment): puromycin N-acetyltransferase; pac from Streptomyces; confers resistance to puromycin
   2665..2782    +  misc_feature   cPPT/CTS: central polypurine tract and central termination sequence of HIV-1
   2847..2913    +  CDS            small t antigen (fragment): SV40 (simian virus 40) small t antigen
   2920..4098    +  promoter       EF-1α promoter: strong constitutive promoter for human elongation factor EF-1α
   4115..4186    +  CDS            THAP1 (fragment): THAP1_HUMAN - Experimental evidence at protein level: Swiss-Prot protein existence level 1. DNA-binding transcription regulator that regulates endothelial cell proliferation and G1/S cell-cycle progression. Specifically binds the 5'-[AT]NTNN[GT]GGCA[AGT]-3' core DNA sequence and acts by modulating expression of pRB-E2F cell-cycle target genes, including RRM1. Component of a THAP1/THAP3-HCFC1-OGT complex that is required for the regulation of the transcriptional activity of RRM1. May also have pro-apoptotic activity by potentiating both serum- withdrawal and TNF-induced apoptosis. From Homo sap
   4183..4275    +  CDS            THAP1 (fragment): THAP1_HUMAN - Experimental evidence at protein level: Swiss-Prot protein existence level 1. DNA-binding transcription regulator that regulates endothelial cell proliferation and G1/S cell-cycle progression. Specifically binds the 5'-[AT]NTNN[GT]GGCA[AGT]-3' core DNA sequence and acts by modulating expression of pRB-E2F cell-cycle target genes, including RRM1. Component of a THAP1/THAP3-HCFC1-OGT complex that is required for the regulation of the transcriptional activity of RRM1. May also have pro-apoptotic activity by potentiating both serum- withdrawal and TNF-induced apoptosis. From Homo sap
   4289..4342    +  promoter       U6 promoter (fragment): RNA polymerase III promoter for human U6 snRNA
   4384..4972    +  misc_feature   WPRE: woodchuck hepatitis virus posttranscriptional regulatory element
   5023..5042    +  misc_feature   cPPT/CTS (fragment): central polypurine tract and central termination sequence of HIV-1
   5044..5277    +  LTR            3' LTR (ΔU3): self-inactivating 3' long terminal repeat (LTR) from HIV-1
   5355..5476    +  polyA_signal   SV40 poly(A) signal: SV40 polyadenylation signal
   5516..5651    +  rep_origin     SV40 ori: SV40 origin of replication
   5672..5690    -  promoter       T7 promoter: promoter for bacteriophage T7 RNA polymerase
   5698..5853    +  CDS            lacZα (fragment): LacZα fragment of β-galactosidase; lacZ fragment
   5858..6286    +  rep_origin     f1 ori (sequence partly withheld): f1 bacteriophage origin of replication; arrow indicates direction of (+) strand synthesis
   6339..6443    +  promoter       AmpR promoter: bla
   6444..7304    +  CDS            AmpR: β-lactamase; bla; confers resistance to ampicillin, carbenicillin, and related antibiotics
   7475..8063    +  rep_origin     ori: high-copy-number ColE1/pMB1/pBR322/pUC origin of replication
   8246..8338    +  CDS            lacI (fragment): lac repressor; lacI; The lac repressor binds to the lac operator to inhibit transcription in E. coli. This inhibition can be relieved by adding lactose or isopropyl-β-D-thiogalactopyranoside (IPTG).
   8351..8372    +  protein_bind   CAP binding site: CAP binding activates transcription in the presence of cAMP. E. coli catabolite activator protein
   8387..8417    +  promoter       lac promoter: promoter for the E. coli lac operon
   8425..8441    +  protein_bind   lac operator: The lac repressor binds to the lac operator to inhibit transcription in E. coli. This inhibition can be relieved by adding lactose or isopropyl-β-D-thiogalactopyranoside (IPTG). lac repressor encoded by lacI
   8486..8504    +  promoter       T3 promoter: promoter for bacteriophage T3 RNA polymerase
