[The description below was written by a language model from this plasmid's Addgene catalogue record and pLannotate feature annotations shown in this document.]
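Description:
TFORF0146 is a third-generation-style, self-inactivating lentiviral expression plasmid built on the pLX_TRC317 backbone and carrying a human THAP1 open reading frame. It is one member of a large barcoded transcription factor ORF collection. In bacteria it is maintained through a high-copy ColE1/pUC-type origin with ampicillin resistance (AmpR), and an f1 origin and lac/T7/T3 remnants of the cloning backbone are also present. The depositor notes that the plasmid can recombine, which is a common concern with LTR-containing vectors.

The viral portion begins with an RSV promoter driving a truncated HIV-1 5' LTR. This is followed by the Ψ packaging signal, a gag fragment, and the RRE for Rev-dependent export of the genomic RNA, and it ends with a ΔU3 3' LTR and an SV40 polyadenylation signal. Within the proviral region, an SV40 early promoter drives puromycin N-acetyltransferase for selection of transduced mammalian cells. A cPPT/CTS element downstream of this cassette aids nuclear import of the viral genome. The EF-1α promoter then drives the THAP1 insert, with a WPRE placed downstream to enhance transcript stability and expression.

The insert is short (263 bp listed), and the annotation detects it as two adjacent THAP1 fragments, consistent with the specific transcript isoform cited by the depositor rather than the full-length protein. THAP1 is a sequence-specific DNA-binding regulator of pRB-E2F cell-cycle target genes. According to the record, each construct in the collection carries a unique 24-bp barcode, although the feature table does not annotate it. The barcode identifies the overexpressed factor in pooled screens, such as those for factors that direct cell differentiation.
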