Addgene plasmid #142148: TFORF0146
Purpose: Lentiviral vector for overexpressing transcription factor ORFs with unique 24-bp barcodes. Barcodes facilitate identification of transcription factors in pooled screens.
Depositing lab: Feng Zhang. Depositing organization: Broad Institute. Publication: A transcription factor atlas of directed differentiation. Joung J, Ma S, Tay T, Geiger-Schuller KR, Kirchgatterer PC, Verdine VK, Guo B, Arias-Garcia MA, Allen WE, Singh A, Kuksenko O, Abudayyeh OO, Gootenberg JS, Fu Z, Macrae RK, Buenrostro JD, Regev A, Zhang F. Cell. 2023 Jan 5;186(1):209-229.e26. doi: 10.1016/j.cell.2022.11.026. PubMed 36608654.
Backbone
  Vector backbone: pLX_TRC317
  Backbone manufacturer: Broad Institute Genetic Perturbation Platform
  Backbone size w/o insert (bp): 8264
  Vector type: Mammalian Expression, Lentiviral
  Selectable markers: Puromycin
Growth in bacteria
  Bacterial resistance: Ampicillin, 100 μg/mL
  Growth temperature: 37°C
  Growth strain: NEB Stable
  Copy number: High Copy
Gene/Insert
  Gene/Insert name: THAP1
  Species: H. sapiens (human)
  Insert size (bp): 263
  Entrez Gene: THAP1 (a.k.a. DYT6)
  Promoter: EF1a
  Cloning method: Unknown
  Sequencing primers: 5′ GGGTGGAGACTGAAGTTAGGCCAG; 3′ CACATAGCGTAAAAGGAGCAACATAG
Terms and licenses: Academic/Nonprofit Terms; Industry Terms: Not Available to Industry
Depositor comments: NM_199003,ENST00000345117 . The transcription factor ORF portion of this plasmid was synthesized by Genewiz. Please test multiple small colonies in case of plasmid recombination. To make this collection available in a timely manner, a portion of this collection was not fully sequenced by Addgene. If an Addgene verified full plasmid sequence is not available, please contact us prior to placing an order to request the full sequence.
How to cite: TFORF0146 was a gift from Feng Zhang (Addgene plasmid # 142148 ; http://n2t.net/addgene:142148 ; RRID:Addgene_142148)
