>Addgene plasmid #142148 | TFORF0146 | depositor partial sequence | sequence record 278582 | Insert
ACCGCCACCATGGTGCAGTCCTGCTCCGCCTACGGCTGCAAGAACCGCTACGACAAGGACAAGCCCGTTT
CTTTCCACAAAAAGAAGATCTTCTGGAGCCACAGGAACAGCTTCCCCCACCTCCTTTACCGCCTCCTGTT
TCCCAGGTTGATGCTGCTATTGGATTACTAGTAATGAACTAGTCCGTAACTTGAAAGTATTTCGATTTCT
TGGCTTTATATATCTTGTGGAAAGGACGATAAGTGCACATCCACTTATGTTTA
