>Addgene plasmid #142148 | TFORF0146 | depositor partial sequence | sequence record 278583 | Barcode
TAAGTGCACATCCACTTATGTTTA
